Addgene plasmid #148106: pnYC-NpM-NcPAN2_342-1100_Y
Purpose: Bacterial Expression of NcPAN2_342-1100
Depositing lab: Elisa Izaurralde. Depositing organization: Max Planck Institute for Developmental Biology. Publication: An asymmetric PAN3 dimer recruits a single PAN2 exonuclease to mediate mRNA deadenylation and decay. Jonas S, Christie M, Peter D, Bhandari D, Loh B, Huntzinger E, Weichenrieder O, Izaurralde E. Nat Struct Mol Biol. 2014 Jul;21(7):599-608. doi: 10.1038/nsmb.2837. Epub 2014 Jun 1. PubMed 24880343.
Backbone
  Vector backbone: Unknown
  Vector type: Bacterial Expression
Growth in bacteria
  Bacterial resistance: Chloramphenicol, 25 μg/mL
  Growth temperature: 37°C
  Growth strain: DH5alpha
  Copy number: Low Copy
Gene/Insert
  Gene/Insert name: NcPAN2_342-1100
  Species: Neurospora crassa
  Cloning method: Unknown
Terms and licenses: Academic/Nonprofit Terms; Industry Terms: Not Available to Industry
Depositor comments: ORF extracted from N. crassa Databank: NCU10733.7 Plasmids from this collection were made available to the research community and donated after the lab closed. Please note that the sequence provided by the depositing laboratory may be theoretical/predicted or based on Sanger sequencing results. There may be discrepancies between sequencing results obtained by Addgene and the depositor sequence. If an Addgene verified sequence is not available, please contact before placing your order to request that our lab fully sequence the plasmid.
How to cite: pnYC-NpM-NcPAN2_342-1100_Y was a gift from Elisa Izaurralde (Addgene plasmid # 148106 ; http://n2t.net/addgene:148106 ; RRID:Addgene_148106)
