[The description below was written by a language model from this plasmid's Addgene catalogue record and pLannotate feature annotations shown in this document.]
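Description:
pnYC-NpM-NcPAN2_342-1100_Y is a bacterial expression plasmid for producing a fragment of the Neurospora crassa PAN2 deadenylase, residues 342–1100, in E. coli. The catalogue lists the backbone as unknown. The feature table, however, shows a p15A origin of replication, a chloramphenicol acetyltransferase gene driven by its own cat promoter, and several disrupted fragments of the tetracycline resistance gene with its promoter. This layout resembles a pACYC-type vector in which the expression cassette interrupts the tet gene. Selection is therefore by chloramphenicol, and the plasmid is recorded as low copy. Because p15A is compatible with ColE1-type origins, the plasmid can coexist with a second expression vector in the same cell. Short annotated fragments of resD, an RSF origin and IS1 appear to be backbone remnants rather than functional elements.

The expression cassette consists of a T7 promoter followed by a lac operator and the phage T7 gene 10 ribosome binding site, so transcription depends on T7 RNA polymerase and is inducible with IPTG in a suitable host. The open reading frame begins with a maltose binding protein lacking its signal sequence, which keeps the fusion cytosolic and serves as an N-terminal solubility and affinity tag. The PAN2 coding segment follows MBP. A short fragment annotated as a T7 gene 10B-derived solubility tag lies just downstream, ahead of the T7 terminator, and whether it is translated as part of the fusion is not stated. The insert derives from the N. crassa locus NCU10733. The plasmid comes from work on how a PAN3 dimer recruits PAN2 in mRNA deadenylation, consistent with recombinant protein production, possibly by co-expression with a partner. The depositor's sequence may be theoretical.
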