Features (pLannotate 1.2.2; 18 found; start..end, strand, type, name):
    739..834     -  CDS            resD (fragment): REDF_ECOLI - Also known as D. Protein inferred from homology: Swiss-Prot protein existence level 3. Acts as a repressor of transcription and as a site-specific resolvase that cleaves at the RfsF site. From Escherichia coli (strain K12).
    824..881     +  CDS            TcR (fragment): tetracycline efflux protein; tet; confers resistance to tetracycline
    878..971     -  CDS            TcR (fragment): tetracycline efflux protein; tet; confers resistance to tetracycline
   1475..2375    -  CDS            TcR (fragment): tetracycline efflux protein; tet; confers resistance to tetracycline
   2402..2420    +  promoter       T7 promoter: promoter for bacteriophage T7 RNA polymerase
   2421..2445    +  protein_bind   lac operator: The lac repressor binds to the lac operator to inhibit transcription in E. coli. This inhibition can be relieved by adding lactose or isopropyl-β-D-thiogalactopyranoside (IPTG). lac repressor encoded by lacI
   2460..2482    +  RBS            RBS: efficient ribosome binding site from bacteriophage T7 gene 10 (Olins and Rangwala, 1989)
   2493..3589    +  CDS            MBP (fragment): maltose binding protein from E. coli; malE (mutated); This version of the gene does not encode a signal sequence, so MBP will remain in the cytosol.
   3626..5932    +  CDS            par-1 (fragment): PAN2_NEUCR - Also known as pan2 From Neurospora crassa (strain ATCC 24698 / 74-OR23-1A / CBS 708.71 / DSM 1257 / FGSC 987).
   5934..5983    +  CDS            SET1 (fragment): solubility-enhancement tag derived from T7 phage gene 10B
   5991..6038    +  terminator     T7 terminator: transcription terminator for bacteriophage T7 RNA polymerase
   6061..6165    -  CDS            TcR (fragment): tetracycline efflux protein; tet; confers resistance to tetracycline
   6213..6241    -  promoter       tet promoter: E. coli promoter for tetracycline efflux protein gene
   6353..6898    +  rep_origin     p15A ori: Plasmids containing the medium-copy-number p15A origin of replication can be propagated in E. coli cells that contain a second plasmid with the ColE1 origin.
   6986..7041    +  rep_origin     RSF ori (fragment): Plasmids containing the RSF 1030 origin of replication can be propagated in E. coli cells that contain additional plasmids with compatible origins.
   7160..7303    -  mobile_element IS1 (fragment): prokaryotic transposable element IS1
   7424..7526    +  promoter       cat promoter: promoter of the E. coli cat gene encoding chloramphenicol acetyltransferase
   7527..441     +  CDS            CmR (across the origin): chloramphenicol acetyltransferase; cat; confers resistance to chloramphenicol
>Addgene plasmid #148106 | pnYC-NpM-NcPAN2_342-1100_Y | depositor full sequence | sequence record 290553 | Full Sequence
GGTATGGCAATGAAAGACGGTGAGCTGGTGATATGGGATAGTGTTCACCCTTGTTACACCGTTTTCCATG
AGCAAACTGAAACGTTTTCATCGCTCTGGAGTGAATACCACGACGATTTCCGGCAGTTTCTACACATATA
TTCGCAAGATGTGGCGTGTTACGGTGAAAACCTGGCCTATTTCCCTAAAGGGTTTATTGAGAATATGTTT
TTCGTCTCAGCCAATCCCTGGGTGAGTTTCACCAGTTTTGATTTAAACGTGGCCAATATGGACAACTTCT
TCGCCCCCGTTTTCACCATGGGCAAATATTATACGCAAGGCGACAAGGTGCTGATGCCGCTGGCGATTCA
GGTTCATCATGCCGTCTGTGATGGCTTCCATGTCGGCAGAATGCTTAATGAATTACAACAGTACTGCGAT
GAGTGGCAGGGCGGGGCGTAATTTTTTTAAGGCAGTTATTGGTGCCCTTAAACGCCTGGTGCTACGCCTG
AATAAGTGATAATAAGCGGATGAATGGCAGAAATTCGAAAGCAAATTCGACCCGGTCGTCGGTTCAGGGC
AGGGTCGTTAAATAGCCGCTTATGTCTATTGCTGGTTTACCGGTTTATTGACTACCGGAAGCAGTGTGAC
CGTGTGCTTCTCAAATGCCTGAGGCCAGTTTGCTCAGGCTCTCCCCGTGGAGGTAATAATTGACGATATG
ATCATTTATTCTGCCTCCCAGAGCCTGATAAAAACGGTTAGCGCTTCGTTAATACAGATGTAGGTGTTCC
ACAGGGTAGCCAGCAGCATCCTGCGATGCAGATCCGGAACATAATGGTGCAGGGCGCTTGTTTCGGCGTG
GGTATGGTGGCAGGCCCCGTGGCCGGGGGACTGTTGGGCGCTGCCGGCACCTGTCCTACGAGTTGCATGA
TAAAGAAGACAGTCATAAGTGCGGCGACGATAGTCATGCCCCGCGCCCACCGGAAGGAGCTACCGGACAG
CGGTGCGGACTGTTGTAACTCAGAATAAGAAATGAGGCCGCTCATGGCGTTGACTCTCAGTCATAGTATC
GTGGTATCACCGGTTGGTTCCACTCTCTGTTGCGGGCAACTTCAGCAGCACGTAGGGGACTTCCGCGTTT
CCAGACTTTACGAAACACGGAAACCGAAGACCATTCATGTTGTTGCTCAGGTCGCAGACGTTTTGCAGCA
GCAGTCGCTTCACGTTCGCTCGCGTATCGGTGATTCATTCTGCTAACCAGTAAGGCAACCCCGCCAGCCT
AGCCGGGTCCTCAACGACAGGAGCACGATCATGCGCACCCGTGGCCAGGACCCAACGCTGCCCGAGATGC
GCCGCGTGCGGCTGCTGGAGATGGCGGACGCGATGGATATGTTCTGCCAAGGGTTGGTTTGCGCATTCAC
AGTTCTCCGCAAGAATTGATTGGCTCCAATTCTTGGAGTGGTGAATCCGTTAGCGAGGTGCCGCCGGCTT
CCATTCAGGTCGAGGTGGCCCGGCTCCATGCACCGCGACGCAACGCGGGGAGGCAGACAAGGTATAGGGC
GGCGCCTACAATCCATGCCAACCCGTTCCATGTGCTCGCCGAGGCGGCATAAATCGCCGTGACGATCAGC
GGTCCAGTGATCGAAGTTAGGCTGGTAAGAGCCGCGAGCGATCCTTGAAGCTGTCCCTGATGGTCGTCAT
CTACCTGCCTGGACAGCATGGCCTGCAACGCGGGCATCCCGATGCCGCCGGAAGCGAGAAGAATCATAAT
GGGGAAGGCCATCCAGCCTCGCGTCGCGAACGCCAGCAAGACGTAGCCCAGCGCGTCGGCCGCCATGCCG
GCGATAATGGCCTGCTTCTCGCCGAAACGTTTGGTGGCGGGACCAGTGACGAAGGCTTGAGCGAGGGCGT
GCAAGATTCCGAATACCGCAAGCGACAGGCCGATCATCGTCGCGCTCCAGCGAAAGCGGTCCTCGCCGAA
AATGACCCAGAGCGCTGCCGGCACCTGTCCTACGAGTTGCATGATAAAGAAGACAGTCATAAGTGCGGCG
ACGATAGTCATGCCCCGCGCCCACCGGAAGGAGCTGACTGGGTTGAAGGCTCTCAAGGGCATCGGTCGAC
GCTCTCCCTTATGCGACTCCTGCATTAGGAAGCAGCCCAGTAGTAGGTTGAGGCCGTTGAGCACCGCCGC
CGCAAGGAATGGTGCATGCAAGGAGATGGCGCCCAACAGTCCCCCGGCCACGGGGCCTGCCACCATACCC
ACGCCGAAACAAGCGCTCATGAGCCCGAAGTGGCGAGCCCGATCTTCCCCATCGGTGATGTCGGCGATAT
AGGCGCCAGCAACCGCACCTGTGGCGCCGGTGATGCCGGCCACGATGCGTCCGGCGTAGAGGATCAGACT
AAGATCTCGATCCCGCGAAATTAATACGACTCACTATAGGGGAATTGTGAGCGGATAACAATTCCCCACT
AGTAATAATTTTGTTTAACTTTAAGAAGGAGATATACCATGGAAACTGAAGAAGGTAAACTGGTAATCTG
GATTAACGGCGATAAAGGCTATAACGGTCTCGCTGAAGTCGGTAAGAAATTCGAGAAAGATACCGGAATT
AAAGTCACCGTTGAGCATCCGGATAAACTGGAAGAGAAATTCCCACAGGTTGCGGCAACTGGCGATGGCC
CTGACATTATCTTCTGGGCACACGACCGCTTTGGTGGCTACGCTCAATCTGGCCTGTTGGCTGAAATCAC
CCCGGACAAAGCGTTCCAGGACAAGCTGTATCCGTTTACCTGGGATGCCGTACGTTACAACGGCAAGCTG
ATTGCTTACCCGATCGCTGTTGAAGCGTTATCGCTGATTTATAACAAAGACCTGCTGCCGAACCCGCCAA
AAACCTGGGAAGAGATCCCGGCGCTGGATAAAGAACTGAAAGCGAAAGGTAAGAGCGCCCTGATGTTCAA
CCTGCAAGAACCGTACTTCACCTGGCCGCTGATTGCTGCTGACGGGGGTTATGCGTTCAAGTATGAAAAC
GGCAAGTACGACATTAAAGACGTGGGCGTGGATAACGCTGGCGCGAAAGCGGGTCTGACCTTCCTGGTTG
ACCTGATTAAAAACAAACACATGAATGCAGACACCGATTACTCCATCGCAGAAGCTGCCTTTAATAAAGG
CGAAACAGCGATGACCATCAACGGCCCGTGGGCATGGTCCAACATCGACACCAGCAAAGTGAATTATGGT
GTAACGGTACTGCCGACCTTCAAGGGTCAACCATCCAAACCGTTCGTTGGCGTGCTGAGCGCAGGTATTA
ACGCCGCCAGTCCGAACAAAGAGCTGGCAAAAGAGTTCCTCGAAAACTATCTGCTGACTGATGAAGGTCT
GGAAGCGGTTAATAAAGACAAACCGCTGGGTGCCGTAGCGCTGAAGTCTTACGAGGAAGAGTTGGCGAAA
GATCCACGTATTGCCGCCACGATGGAAAACGCCCAGAAAGGTGAAATCATGCCGAACATCCCGCAGATGT
CCGCTTTCTGGTATGCCGTGCGTACTGCGGTGATCAACGCCGCCAGCGGTCGTCAGACTGTCGATGAAGC
CCTTAAAGACGCGCAGACTGGTACCGGCAGCGGCCTGGAAGTTCTGTTCCAGGGGCCCCATATGGACATG
TTGGAGGAATTACCCCTGAGCCGCATCGGCTTGCCTTATTACCGAGAACAGCTCTTCTCAGCCTTGCCGC
CGGATATCATCTCCGATGTGGGCGCTCCTCCGCAGCAGATCGATCCGAACATCTTGAGCACTCTTACCAA
GACCGACTGGGGATACATTGGCCCCAACAAGACGGGCTTGCAGAGAAACCAGTACATGGATACCCGGTCG
ACTATGAAGACTTCCAACACAATACGAGCACCCAAGTTCCTGAGTGAAAAGGCGCGCGAGTCACAGACGG
GTTCGGAAGACAACACCCTTGCTACTAACGAAACGGCCATGATGACTCCGAACAACGATCACTGGAGTCT
GAGGCCGGAGGCGCCGCCTGAATATAGGATATGTGAGATTAAGTATAGCAAGTTCGGTGTGGATGACTTT
GACTTTGGTTTCTTCAACAACACCCCATACCCTGGCTTGGAGAATAACATAACAAACTCCTATGCCAACT
CCCTACTGCAGGTCATGCACTACACCCCCCTGTTGCGAAACATGGCCCTTCAGCACGCTGCTACGGCCTG
TCTAGCTGATCCGTGTCTGCTGTGCGAGCTGGGTTATGTTTTTGACATGCTGCAGAAAGGTGAAGGGCCT
TCTTGCCATGCTACTAACATGCTCAGGGCTCTTAATCATACTAGTAACGCTTCCGTTAGTGGTGTCCTCG
AGGATATCGCCAAAGACAAGAACCCAAGCACTCTGGTCAAGAACCTCACCATGTTCCTTTTCGACAAGAT
CAGTCAGGACTACAAGGGCACTCCTCCGATTTCTACCGAACTCGAAAGGACTCTGTTTAAGCTGAACCAG
CCTCCGAACCCTCTTGATCTAGTCAAGAGACTTCTAGAGACCGACGCAAGGTATCAGATCAAGTGTATGC
ACTGTCAACATGTCAGCCCAAGGACTGCAACGACATTCGTCAACAAGCTCTGCTACCCAGCAGCGAAGCC
AAACATTCGCGGTATGAAGGCACAACGCATCACTTTCTCGCAAGTGCTCAAGGCTGGACTCGAGAACGAG
GCTGTAAACAAGGGGTATTGTACCAAGTGTCAGCGCTACCAGAACCTTGACCAGCGCAAGATCATCTTCA
ACATCCCGGCTGTTTTGGCGCTCTGCACAGAGATCACCACTGCCGAGCACCGCAAGTTGTGGTCTACCCC
TGGATGGCTGCCGGAGGAAATTGGTATCATAGTTGACCAAGGCCATGTTTATTGCTATGAAGGGGACGAC
CTCAAGTTGCATCTCAACAGGGGGATACATAATATCACAGTGTACTCGTTGGTGGGTACGGTGGTTAACG
TTGAGACCAAGTCACCGCAGAAGAGTCATTTGGTGGCTACTGTTAATGTTGGGCGTGCGGAGCCAGAGAG
CAAAGACCAGGATCGCTGGCATTTGTTCAACGACTTCTCGGTACGGGGCATTTCCAAGGTTGAGGCACTT
ACCTTTAACGCTGCTTGGAAGATGCCTGTCGTCGTCATGTTCCAGGTCAAGGCGGCCAACCATCGCTTCA
ACATGGACTGGAAGACACGTCTGGACACCTCCGTCCTCTTCAGAGATAACAACCCACATGCCCTCAAGAC
GTACGAGCTACTCGACCGAGAGACAGAGATTCCCGGTCCAGACACTGTCATCGCAATTGATACGGAATTT
ATTCGACTTAAGGAGAGAGAGATCCATATCGACGAAGACGGGAAATCCAAAACCATTCGACCCATCTCGC
ACGCTATCGCGCGTGCCTCGGTCGTCCGCGGCCAAGGCTCCAGAGAAGGCGTTGCCTTCATCGATGATTA
CATCCACATCAAGGAAACCATTGTTGACTATCTCACCGAGTGGTCCGGTATTACACCCACCGATTTGGAT
CCCATTAACTCCCAGCGTAACCTCGTCTCGCCCAAAACCGCCTACAAAAAACTCTGGGTCCTCGTTAACC
TGGGTTGCAAGTTCCTCGGCCACGGCCTCAGCCAAGATTTCCGCGTCATCAATATCCAAGTGCCTAGAAA
TCAGGTCATTGATACGTCTATCATCTTTATGAAGCCGCCTTCTCAGCGCAAGATTTCGCTCGCTTTCTTG
GCTTGGTATCTGCTCAAGGAAGACATCCAGCAAAATACCCACGACTCTATCGAAGACGCCCAGACGGCGC
TGAAGCTGTACCGAAAGTACGAAGAGTTTATGGCTAACGGGAGCTTCCACGATGTCTTGGAGGCGCTTTA
CAAAAAGGGCAAAACACTCAACTTCAAGCCGTGAGCTAGCCCTAGGAGATCCGGCTGCTAACAAAGCCCG
AAAGGAAGCTGAGTTGGCTGCTGCCACCGCTGAGCAATAACTAGCATAACCCCTTGGGGCCTCTAAACGG
GTCTTGAGGGGTTTTTTGCTGAAAGGAGGAACTATATCCGGATATCCCGCAAGAGGCCCGGCAGTACCGG
CATAACCAAGCCTATGCCTACAGCATCCAGGGTGACGGTGCCGAGGATGACGATGAGCGCATTGTTAGAT
TTCATACACGGTGCCTGACTGCGTTAGCAATTTAACTGTGATAAACTACCGCATTAAAGCTTATCGATGA
TAAGCTGTCAAACATGAGAATTACAACTTATATCGTATGGGGCTGACTTCAGGTGCTACATTTGAAGAGA
TAAATTGCACTGAAATCAAGAAATATTTTATCTGATTAATAAGATGATCTTCTTGAGATCGTTTTGGTCT
GCGCGTAATCTCTTGCTCTGAAAACGAAAAAACCGCCTTGCAGGGCGGTTTTTCGAAGGTTCTCTGAGCT
ACCAACTCTTTGAACCGAGGTAACTGGCTTGGAGGAGCGCAGTCACCAAAACTTGTCCTTTCAGTTTAGC
CTTAACCGGCGCATGACTTCAAGACTAACTCCTCTAAATCAATTACCAGTGGCTGCTGCCAGTGGTGCTT
TTGCATGTCTTTCCGGGTTGGACTCAAGACGATAGTTACCGGATAAGGCGCAGCGGTCGGACTGAACGGG
GGGTTCGTGCATACAGTCCAGCTTGGAGCGAACTGCCTACCCGGAACTGAGTGTCAGGCGTGGAATGAGA
CAAACGCGGCCATAACAGCGGAATGACACCGGTAAACCGAAAGGCAGGAACAGGAGAGCGCACGAGGGAG
CCGCCAGGGGGAAACGCCTGGTATCTTTATAGTCCTGTCGGGTTTCGCCACCACTGATTTGAGCGTCAGA
TTTCGTGATGCTTGTCAGGGGGGCGGAGCCTATGGAAAAACGGCTTTGCCGCGGCCCTCTCACTTCCCTG
TTAAGTATCTTCCTGGCATCTTCCAGGAAATCTCCGCCCCGTTCGTAAGCCATTTCCGCTCGCCGCAGTC
GAACGACCGAGCGTAGCGAGTCAGTGAGCGAGGAAGCGGAATATATCCTGTATCACATATTCTGCTGACG
CACCGGTGCAGCCTTTTTTCTCCTGCCACATGAAGCACTTCACTGACACCCTCATCAGTGCCAACATAGT
AAGCCAGTATACACTCCCCTAGCGCTGATGTCCGGCGGTGCTTTTGCCGTTACGCACCACCCCGTCAGTA
GCTGAACAGGAGGGACAGCTGATAGAAACAGAAGCCACTGGAGCACCTCAAAAACACCATCATACACTAA
ATCAGTAAGTTGGCAGCATCACCCGACGCACTTTGCGCCGAATAAATACCTGTGACGGAAGATCACTTCG
CAGAATAAATAAATCCTGGTGTCCCTGTTGATACCGGGAAGCCCTGGGCCAACTTTTGGCGAAAATGAGA
CGTTGATCGGCACGTAAGAGGTTCCAACTTTCACCATAATGAAATAAGATCACTACCGGGCGTATTTTTT
GAGTTATCGAGATTTTCAGGAGCTAAGGAAGCTAAAATGGAGAAAAAAATCACTGGATATACCACCGTTG
ATATATCCCAATGGCATCGTAAAGAACATTTTGAGGCATTTCAGTCAGTTGCTCAATGTACCTATAACCA
GACCGTTCAGCTGGATATTACGGCCTTTTTAAAGACCGTAAAGAAAAATAAGCACAAGTTTTATCCGGCC
TTTATTCACATTCTTGCCCGCCTGATGAATGCTCATCCGGAATTC
